>Addgene plasmid #19523 | pcDNA5/FRT/TO V5 DNAJB2a | depositor full sequence | sequence record 9159 | Author sequence
GACGGATCGGGAGATCTCCCGATCCCCTATGGTGCACTCTCAGTACAATCTGCTCTGATGCCGCATAGTT
AAGCCAGTATCTGCTCCCTGCTTGTGTGTTGGAGGTCGCTGAGTAGTGCGCGAGCAAAATTTAAGCTACA
ACAAGGCAAGGCTTGACCGACAATTGCATGAAGAATCTGCTTAGGGTTAGGCGTTTTGCGCTGCTTCGCG
ATGTACGGGCCAGATATACGCGTTGACATTGATTATTGACTAGTTATTAATAGTAATCAATTACGGGGTC
ATTAGTTCATAGCCCATATATGGAGTTCCGCGTTACATAACTTACGGTAAATGGCCCGCCTGGCTGACCG
CCCAACGACCCCCGCCCATTGACGTCAATAATGACGTATGTTCCCATAGTAACGCCAATAGGGACTTTCC
ATTGACGTCAATGGGTGGAGTATTTACGGTAAACTGCCCACTTGGCAGTACATCAAGTGTATCATATGCC
AAGTACGCCCCCTATTGACGTCAATGACGGTAAATGGCCCGCCTGGCATTATGCCCAGTACATGACCTTA
TGGGACTTTCCTACTTGGCAGTACATCTACGTATTAGTCATCGCTATTACCATGGTGATGCGGTTTTGGC
AGTACATCAATGGGCGTGGATAGCGGTTTGACTCACGGGGATTTCCAAGTCTCCACCCCATTGACGTCAA
TGGGAGTTTGTTTTGGCACCAAAATCAACGGGACTTTCCAAAATGTCGTAACAACTCCGCCCCATTGACG
CAAATGGGCGGTAGGCGTGTACGGTGGGAGGTCTATATAAGCAGAGCTCTCCCTATCAGTGATAGAGATC
TCCCTATCAGTGATAGAGATCGTCGACGAGCTCGTTTAGTGAACCGTCAGATCGCCTGGAGACGCCATCC
ACGCTGTTTTGACCTCCATAGAAGACACCGGGACCGATCCAGCCTCCGGACTCTAGCGTTTAAACTTAAG
CTTGAATTCACCATGGGTAAGCCTATCCCTAACCCTCTCCTCGGTCTCGATTCTACGGGATCCACCATGG
CATCCTACTACGAGATCCTAGACGTGCCGCGAAGTGCGTCCGCTGATGACATCAAGAAGGCGTATCGGCG
CAAGGCTCTCCAGTGGCACCCAGACAAAAACCCAGATAATAAAGAGTTTGCTGAGAAGAAATTTAAGGAG
GTGGCCGAGGCATATGAAGTGCTGTCTGACAAGCACAAGCGGGAGATTTACGACCGCTATGGCCGGGAAG
GGCTGACAGGGACAGGAACTGGCCCATCTCGGGCAGAAGCTGGCAGTGGTGGGCCTGGCTTCACCTTCAC
CTTCCGCAGCCCCGAGGAGGTCTTCCGGGAATTCTTTGGGAGTGGAGACCCTTTTGCAGAGCTCTTTGAT
GACCTGGGCCCCTTCTCAGAGCTTCAGAACCGGGGTTCCCGACACTCAGGCCCCTTCTTTACCTTCTCTT
CCTCCTTCCCTGGGCACTCCGATTTCTCCTCCTCATCTTTCTCCTTCAGTCCTGGGGCTGGTGCTTTTCG
CTCTGTTTCTACATCTACCACCTTTGTCCAAGGACGCCGCATCACCACACGCAGAATCATGGAGAACGGG
CAGGAGCGGGTGGAAGTGGAGGAGGATGGGCAGCTGAAGTCAGTCACAATCAATGGTGTCCCAGATGACC
TGGCACTGGGCTTGGAGCTGAGCCGTCGCGAGCAGCAGCCGTCAGTCACTTCCAGGTCTGGGGGCACTCA
GGTCCAGCAGACCCCTGCCTCATGCCCCTTGGACAGCGACCTCTCTGAGGATGAGGACCTGCAGCTGGCC
ATGGCCTACAGCCTGTCAGAGATGGAGGCAGCTGGGAAGAAACCCGCAGATGTGTTCTGAGCGGCCGCTC
GAGTCTAGAGGGCCCGTTTAAACCCGCTGATCAGCCTCGACTGTGCCTTCTAGTTGCCAGCCATCTGTTG
TTTGCCCCTCCCCCGTGCCTTCCTTGACCCTGGAAGGTGCCACTCCCACTGTCCTTTCCTAATAAAATGA
GGAAATTGCATCGCATTGTCTGAGTAGGTGTCATTCTATTCTGGGGGGTGGGGTGGGGCAGGACAGCAAG
GGGGAGGATTGGGAAGACAATAGCAGGCATGCTGGGGATGCGGTGGGCTCTATGGCTTCTGAGGCGGAAA
GAACCAGCTGGGGCTCTAGGGGGTATCCCC
[124 nt withheld, positions 2201-2324]
C
[91 nt withheld, positions 2326-2416]
AGGGTGATGGTTCACGTACCTAGAAGTTCCTATTCCGAAGTTCCTATTCTCTAGAAAGTATAGGAACTTC
CTTGGCCAAAAAGCCTGAACTCACCGCGACGTCTGTCGAGAAGTTTCTGATCGAAAAGTTCGACAGCGTC
TCCGACCTGATGCAGCTCTCGGAGGGCGAAGAATCTCGTGCTTTCAGCTTCGATGTAGGAGGGCGTGGAT
ATGTCCTGCGGGTAAATAGCTGCGCCGATGGTTTCTACAAAGATCGTTATGTTTATCGGCACTTTGCATC
GGCCGCGCTCCCGATTCCGGAAGTGCTTGACATTGGGGAATTCAGCGAGAGCCTGACCTATTGCATCTCC
CGCCGTGCACAGGGTGTCACGTTGCAAGACCTGCCTGAAACCGAACTGCCCGCTGTTCTGCAGCCGGTCG
CGGAGGCCATGGATGCGATCGCTGCGGCCGATCTTAGCCAGACGAGCGGGTTCGGCCCATTCGGACCGCA
AGGAATCGGTCAATACACTACATGGCGTGATTTCATATGCGCGATTGCTGATCCCCATGTGTATCACTGG
CAAACTGTGATGGACGACACCGTCAGTGCGTCCGTCGCGCAGGCTCTCGATGAGCTGATGCTTTGGGCCG
AGGACTGCCCCGAAGTCCGGCACCTCGTGCACGCGGATTTCGGCTCCAACAATGTCCTGACGGACAATGG
CCGCATAACAGCGGTCATTGACTGGAGCGAGGCGATGTTCGGGGATTCCCAATACGAGGTCGCCAACATC
TTCTTCTGGAGGCCGTGGTTGGCTTGTATGGAGCAGCAGACGCGCTACTTCGAGCGGAGGCATCCGGAGC
TTGCAGGATCGCCGCGGCTCCGGGCGTATATGCTCCGCATTGGTCTTGACCAACTCTATCAGAGCTTGGT
TGACGGCAATTTCGATGATGCAGCTTGGGCGCAGGGTCGATGCGACGCAATCGTCCGATCCGGAGCCGGG
ACTGTCGGGCGTACACAAATCGCCCGCAGAAGCGCGGCCGTCTGGACCGATGGCTGTGTAGAAGTACTCG
CCGATAGTGGAAACCGACGCCCCAGCACTCGTCCGAGGGCAAAGGAATAGCACGTACTACGAGATTTCGA
TTCCACCGCCGCCTTCTATGAAAGGTTGGGCTTCGGAATCGTTTTCCGGGACGCCGGCTGGATGATCCTC
CAGCGCGGGGATCTCATGCTGGAGTTCTTCGCCCACCCCAACTTGTTTATTGCAGCTTATAATGGTTACA
AATAAAGCAATAGCATCACAAATTTCACAAATAAAGCATTTTTTTCACTGCATTCTAGTTGTGGTTTGTC
CAAACTCATCAATGTATCTTATCATGTCTGTATACCGTCGACCTCTAGCTAGAGCTTGGCGTAATCATGG
TCATAGCTGTTTCCTGTGTGAAATTGTTATCCGCTCACAATTCCACACAACATACGAGCCGGAAGCATAA
AGTGTAAAGCCTGGGGTGCCTAATGAGTGAGCTAACTCACATTAATTGCGTTGCGCTCACTGCCCGCTTT
CCAGTCGGGAAACCTGTCGTGCCAGCTGCATTAATGAATCGGCCAACGCGCGGGGAGAGGCGGTTTGCGT
ATTGGGCGCTCTTCCGCTTCCTCGCTCACTGACTCGCTGCGCTCGGTCGTTCGGCTGCGGCGAGCGGTAT
CAGCTCACTCAAAGGCGGTAATACGGTTATCCACAGAATCAGGGGATAACGCAGGAAAGAACATGTGAGC
AAAAGGCCAGCAAAAGGCCAGGAACCGTAAAAAGGCCGCGTTGCTGGCGTTTTTCCATAGGCTCCGCCCC
CCTGACGAGCATCACAAAAATCGACGCTCAAGTCAGAGGTGGCGAAACCCGACAGGACTATAAAGATACC
AGGCGTTTCCCCCTGGAAGCTCCCTCGTGCGCTCTCCTGTTCCGACCCTGCCGCTTACCGGATACCTGTC
CGCCTTTCTCCCTTCGGGAAGCGTGGCGCTTTCTCATAGCTCACGCTGTAGGTATCTCAGTTCGGTGTAG
GTCGTTCGCTCCAAGCTGGGCTGTGTGCACGAACCCCCCGTTCAGCCCGACCGCTGCGCCTTATCCGGTA
ACTATCGTCTTGAGTCCAACCCGGTAAGACACGACTTATCGCCACTGGCAGCAGCCACTGGTAACAGGAT
TAGCAGAGCGAGGTATGTAGGCGGTGCTACAGAGTTCTTGAAGTGGTGGCCTAACTACGGCTACACTAGA
AGAACAGTATTTGGTATCTGCGCTCTGCTGAAGCCAGTTACCTTCGGAAAAAGAGTTGGTAGCTCTTGAT
CCGGCAAACAAACCACCGCTGGTAGCGGTGGTTTTTTTGTTTGCAAGCAGCAGATTACGCGCAGAAAAAA
AGGATCTCAAGAAGATCCTTTGATCTTTTCTACGGGGTCTGACGCTCAGTGGAACGAAAACTCACGTTAA
GGGATTTTGGTCATGAGATTATCAAAAAGGATCTTCACCTAGATCCTTTTAAATTAAAAATGAAGTTTTA
AATCAATCTAAAGTATATATGAGTAAACTTGGTCTGACAGTTACCAATGCTTAATCAGTGAGGCACCTAT
CTCAGCGATCTGTCTATTTCGTTCATCCATAGTTGCCTGACTCCCCGTCGTGTAGATAACTACGATACGG
GAGGGCTTACCATCTGGCCCCAGTGCTGCAATGATACCGCGAGACCCACGCTCACCGGCTCCAGATTTAT
CAGCAATAAACCAGCCAGCCGGAAGGGCCGAGCGCAGAAGTGGTCCTGCAACTTTATCCGCCTCCATCCA
GTCTATTAATTGTTGCCGGGAAGCTAGAGTAAGTAGTTCGCCAGTTAATAGTTTGCGCAACGTTGTTGCC
ATTGCTACAGGCATCGTGGTGTCACGCTCGTCGTTTGGTATGGCTTCATTCAGCTCCGGTTCCCAACGAT
CAAGGCGAGTTACATGATCCCCCATGTTGTGCAAAAAAGCGGTTAGCTCCTTCGGTCCTCCGATCGTTGT
CAGAAGTAAGTTGGCCGCAGTGTTATCACTCATGGTTATGGCAGCACTGCATAATTCTCTTACTGTCATG
CCATCCGTAAGATGCTTTTCTGTGACTGGTGAGTACTCAACCAAGTCATTCTGAGAATAGTGTATGCGGC
GACCGAGTTGCTCTTGCCCGGCGTCAATACGGGATAATACCGCGCCACATAGCAGAACTTTAAAAGTGCT
CATCATTGGAAAACGTTCTTCGGGGCGAAAACTCTCAAGGATCTTACCGCTGTTGAGATCCAGTTCGATG
TAACCCACTCGTGCACCCAACTGATCTTCAGCATCTTTTACTTTCACCAGCGTTTCTGGGTGAGCAAAAA
CAGGAAGGCAAAATGCCGCAAAAAAGGGAATAAGGGCGACACGGAAATGTTGAATACTCATACTCTTCCT
TTTTCAATATTATTGAAGCATTTATCAGGGTTATTGTCTCATGAGCGGATACATATTTGAATGTATTTAG
AAAAATAAACAAATAGGGGTTCCGCGCACATTTCCCCGAAAAGTGCCACCTGACGTC
Features (pLannotate 1.2.2; 22 found; start..end, strand, type, name):
     28..80      -  misc_feature   bom (fragment): basis of mobility region from pBR322
    235..614     +  enhancer       CMV enhancer: human cytomegalovirus immediate early enhancer
    615..818     +  promoter       CMV promoter: human cytomegalovirus (CMV) immediate early promoter
    820..839     +  promoter       PLtetO-1 promoter (fragment): modified phage lambda PL promoter with tet operator sites (Lutz and Bujard, 1997)
    841..860     +  promoter       PLtetO-1 promoter (fragment): modified phage lambda PL promoter with tet operator sites (Lutz and Bujard, 1997)
    868..901     +  promoter       TRE3GV promoter (fragment): 3rd-generation Tet-responsive promoter that can be activated by binding of Tet-On® 3G, optimized for retroviral and lentiviral vectors
    996..1037    +  CDS            V5 tag: epitope tag from simian virus 5
   1047..1868    +  CDS            DNAJB2 (fragment): DNJB2_HUMAN - Also known as HSJ1 From Homo sapiens (Human).
   1931..2155    +  polyA_signal   bGH poly(A) signal: bovine growth hormone polyadenylation signal
   2159..2180    +  promoter       SV40 promoter (fragment): SV40 enhancer and early promoter
   2201..2434    +  rep_origin     f1 ori (fragment) (sequence partly withheld): f1 bacteriophage origin of replication; arrow indicates direction of (+) strand synthesis
   2439..2486    +  protein_bind   FRT: FLP-mediated recombination occurs in the 8-bp core sequence TCTAGAAA (Turan and Bode, 2011). FLP recombinase from the Saccharomyces cerevisiae 2μ plasmid
   2494..3516    +  CDS            HygR: aminoglycoside phosphotransferase from E. coli; aph(4)-Ia; confers resistance to hygromycin
   3526..3651    +  CDS            ble (fragment): BLE_KLEPN - Experimental evidence at protein level: Swiss-Prot protein existence level 1. Binding protein with a strong affinity to the bleomycin family of antibiotics. Binds to CL990; an antimitotic-antibiotic compound. From Klebsiella pneumoniae.
   3646..3767    +  polyA_signal   SV40 poly(A) signal: SV40 polyadenylation signal
   3840..3856    -  protein_bind   lac operator: The lac repressor binds to the lac operator to inhibit transcription in E. coli. This inhibition can be relieved by adding lactose or isopropyl-β-D-thiogalactopyranoside (IPTG). lac repressor encoded by lacI
   3864..3894    -  promoter       lac promoter: promoter for the E. coli lac operon
   3909..3930    -  protein_bind   CAP binding site: CAP binding activates transcription in the presence of cAMP. E. coli catabolite activator protein
   3943..4035    -  CDS            lacI (fragment): lac repressor; lacI; The lac repressor binds to the lac operator to inhibit transcription in E. coli. This inhibition can be relieved by adding lactose or isopropyl-β-D-thiogalactopyranoside (IPTG).
   4218..4806    -  rep_origin     ori: high-copy-number ColE1/pMB1/pBR322/pUC origin of replication
   4977..5837    -  CDS            AmpR: β-lactamase; bla; confers resistance to ampicillin, carbenicillin, and related antibiotics
   5838..5942    -  promoter       AmpR promoter: bla
