[The description below was written by a language model from this plasmid's Addgene catalogue record and pLannotate feature annotations shown in this document.]
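Description:
pcDNA5/FRT/TO V5 DNAJB2a is a mammalian expression plasmid built on the Invitrogen pcDNA5/FRT/TO backbone, carrying the human DNAJB2 isoform a coding sequence (also known as HSJ1, a member of the HSP40/DNAJ co-chaperone family) fused to an N-terminal V5 epitope tag. In bacteria it is maintained at high copy through a ColE1/pUC-type origin and selected with ampicillin via the β-lactamase gene. The annotated sequence is about 6 kb. It also contains small fragments of f1 ori, lac regulatory elements and other vector remnants that have no evident role in the design.

Expression is driven by the CMV immediate-early enhancer and promoter, followed by short tet operator sequences (annotated by the software as fragments of tet-regulated promoters). In cells expressing the Tet repressor, this arrangement keeps transcription off until tetracycline or doxycycline is added, whereas in cells without the repressor the promoter is constitutive. The V5-DNAJB2a reading frame was inserted between BamHI and NotI sites and is terminated by the bovine growth hormone polyadenylation signal. Downstream lies an FRT site directly ahead of a hygromycin resistance gene with an SV40 poly(A) signal. No complete promoter is annotated upstream of this gene, which fits the Flp-In design. There, FLP-mediated recombination into a genomic FRT docking site places the marker behind a resident promoter, allowing hygromycin selection of isogenic, single-copy integrants.

The plasmid belongs to a human HSPH/HSPA/DNAJ chaperone expression library intended for transient or stable, inducible expression of tagged chaperones. The depositor cautions that inserts were amplified from pooled RNA of ten cell lines and were verified only for gene identity, so polymorphisms with possible functional consequences may be present.
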