Addgene plasmid #19523: pcDNA5/FRT/TO V5 DNAJB2a
Depositing lab: Harm Kampinga. Depositing organization: University Medical Center Groningen. Publication: Computational analysis of the human HSPH/HSPA/DNAJ family and cloning of a human HSPH/HSPA/DNAJ expression library. Hageman J, Kampinga HH. Cell Stress Chaperones. 2009 Jan;14(1):1-21. doi: 10.1007/s12192-008-0060-2. Epub 2008 Aug 7. PubMed 18686016.
Backbone
  Vector backbone: pcDNA5/FRT/TO
  Backbone manufacturer: Invitrogen
  Backbone size w/o insert (bp): 5137
  Vector type: Mammalian Expression
  Selectable markers: Hygromycin
Growth in bacteria
  Bacterial resistance: Ampicillin, 100 μg/mL
  Growth temperature: 37°C
  Growth strain: DH5alpha
  Copy number: High Copy
Gene/Insert
  Gene/Insert name: DNAJB2a (alt name: DNAJB2a)
  Species: H. sapiens (human)
  Insert size (bp): 1028
  GenBank ID: NM_001039550
  Entrez Gene: DNAJB2 (a.k.a. CMT2T, DSMA5, HSJ-1, HSJ1, HSPF3)
  Tag / fusion protein: V5 (N terminal on backbone)
  Cloning method: Restriction Enzyme; 5′ cloning site BamHI (not destroyed); 3′ cloning site NotI (not destroyed)
  Sequencing primers: 5′ LNCX; 3′ BGH-rev
Terms and licenses: Academic/Nonprofit Terms; Industry Terms: Not Available to Industry
Depositor comments: Part of the HSP40 gene family Disclaimer: For cloning the various HSP genes, the Stratagene reference RNA for cDNA synthesis was used and genes were amplified from this mixture that originates from 10 different cell lines from different somatic origin and ultimately coming from 10 different individuals. This strategy was used to maximize the chance for the presence of individual HSP transcripts. Users must be aware that this mixture thus represents 20 complete haploid genomes, meaning that for each individual gene there might be polymorphisms that could potentially have functional consequences. The library was sequence verified only for the presence of the correct gene.
How to cite: pcDNA5/FRT/TO V5 DNAJB2a was a gift from Harm Kampinga (Addgene plasmid # 19523 ; http://n2t.net/addgene:19523 ; RRID:Addgene_19523)
