>Addgene plasmid #19523 | pcDNA5/FRT/TO V5 DNAJB2a | addgene partial sequence | sequence record 25300 | 19523 with LNCX
NNNNNNNNNNNNNNNCTGTTTTGACCTCCATAGAAGACACCGGGACCGATCCAGCCTCCGGACTCTAGCG
TTTAAACTTAAGCTTGAATTCACCATGGGTAAGCCTATCCCTAACCCTCTCCTCGGTCTCGATTCTACGG
GATCCACCATGGCATCCTACTACGAGATCCTAGACGTGCCGCGAAGTGCGTCCGCTGATGACATCAAGAA
GGCGTATCGGCGCAAGGCTCTCCAGTGGCACCCAGACAAAAACCCAGATAATAAAGAGTTTGCTGAGAAG
AAATTTAAGGAGGTGGCCGAGGCATATGAAGTGCTGTCTGACAAGCACAAGCGGGAGATTTACGACCGCT
ATGGCCGGGAAGGGCTGACAGGGACAGGAACTGGCCCATCTCGGGCAGAAGCTGGCAGTGGTGGGCCTGG
CTTCACCTTCACCTTCCGCAGCCCCGAGGAGGTCTTCCGGGAATTCTTTGGGAGTGGAGACCCTTTTGCA
GAGCTCTTTGATGACCTGGGCCCCTTCTCAGAGCTTCAGAACCGGGGTTCCCGACACTCAGGCCCCTTCT
TTACCTTCTCTTCCTCCTTCCCTGGGCACTCCGATTTCTCCTCCTCATCTTTCNNNNNGNNGNGNGGGGG
NTGGTGCTTTTCGCTCTNNNNNNNACATCTACCACCTTTGTCCAAGGACGCCGCATCACCACACGCAGAA
TCATGGNNAACGGGCNNNNCGGGTGNAGTGAGGAGNNGGGCAGCTGANTCNNTCNNATCAT
